Addgene plasmid #216769: pLVX-Myc-TRIP12-SB-Puro
Purpose: Myc-TRIP12-SB; the substrate binding (SB) domain (AA 1-1650) of TRIP12 with an N-terminal Myc-tag & a puromycin resistance cassette
Depositing lab: Robert Sobol. Depositing organization: Brown University. Publication: Replication-associated base excision repair/single-strand break repair regulates PARG inhibitor response via the PRMT1/PRMT5/ATR axis. Ibrahim M, Roos WP, Schwartz JC, Khan MM, Al-Rahahleh RQ, Beers LA, Pearson CR, Langham KT, Boyang L, Clark J, Hayat F, Fang Q, Koczor CA, Migaud ME, Sobol RW. NAR Cancer. 2025 Dec 31;7(4):zcaf057. doi: 10.1093/narcan/zcaf057. eCollection 2025 Dec. PubMed 41480640.
Backbone
  Vector backbone: Lentiviral
  Backbone size w/o insert (bp): 8246
  Vector type: Mammalian Expression, Lentiviral
  Selectable markers: Puromycin
Growth in bacteria
  Bacterial resistance: Ampicillin, 100 μg/mL
  Growth temperature: 37°C
  Growth strain: NEB Stable
  Copy number: Unknown
Gene/Insert
  Gene/Insert name: Myc-TRIP12-SB
  Species: H. sapiens (human)
  Insert size (bp): 4989
  Mutation: Substrate binding domain of TRIP12 (amino acids 1-1650)
  Entrez Gene: TRIP12 (a.k.a. MRD49, TRIP-12, TRIPC, ULF)
  Tag / fusion protein: Myc (N terminal on insert)
Terms and licenses: Academic/Nonprofit Terms; Industry Terms: Not Available to Industry
How to cite: pLVX-Myc-TRIP12-SB-Puro was a gift from Robert Sobol (Addgene plasmid # 216769 ; http://n2t.net/addgene:216769 ; RRID:Addgene_216769)
