[The description below was written by a language model from this plasmid's Addgene catalogue record and pLannotate feature annotations shown in this document.]
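Description:
pLVX-Myc-TRIP12-SB-Puro is an HIV-1-based lentiviral expression plasmid for stable delivery of a truncated human TRIP12 into mammalian cells. It is propagated in E. coli through a high-copy ColE1/pUC-type origin with ampicillin selection (β-lactamase under its own promoter). The annotated sequence is about 13.2 kb. The viral portion carries the elements needed for packaging and transduction. These are HIV-1 LTR sequences at both ends of the transfer cassette, the Ψ packaging signal with a gag fragment, the Rev response element for Rev-dependent nuclear export of the genomic RNA, and the cPPT/CTS, which aids nuclear import. A WPRE sits upstream of the 3' LTR to enhance transcript stability and expression. The feature tool labels both LTRs as "truncated" with adjacent nef-derived sequence. The record does not explicitly say whether the vector is self-inactivating.

The payload is driven by the CMV immediate-early enhancer and promoter. The insert encodes amino acids 1–1650 of TRIP12, described as the substrate-binding (SB) domain of this E3 ubiquitin ligase, with an N-terminal Myc epitope tag for detection or immunoprecipitation. The Myc tag is listed in the catalogue fields but is not separately annotated in the feature table. attB1 and attB2 sites flank the insert, indicating that it was introduced by Gateway recombination. Downstream, an EMCV IRES links the puromycin N-acetyltransferase gene to the same transcript, so puromycin-resistant cells should also express the TRIP12 fragment. TRIP12 functions in the ubiquitin fusion degradation pathway and in regulating the DNA damage response. The construct therefore suits generating stable lines that express the substrate-binding portion of the protein on its own, for DNA repair studies.
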