Features (pLannotate 1.2.2; 26 found; start..end, strand, type, name):
    377..634     +  LTR            5' LTR (truncated): truncated 5' long terminal repeat (LTR) from HIV-1
    681..806     +  misc_feature   HIV-1 Ψ: packaging signal of human immunodeficiency virus type 1
    790..1128    +  CDS            HIV-1 gag (fragment): gag protein from human immunodeficiency virus 1; gag
   1303..1536    +  misc_feature   RRE: The Rev response element (RRE) of HIV-1 allows for Rev-dependent mRNA export from the nucleus to the cytoplasm.
   1913..2013    +  CDS            Rev (fragment): human immunodeficiency virus 1 (HIV-1) Rev protein; rev; enhances nuclear export of unspliced and incompletely spliced viral mRNAs
   2028..2143    +  misc_feature   cPPT/CTS: central polypurine tract and central termination sequence of HIV-1 (lacking the first T)
   2201..2504    +  enhancer       CMV enhancer: human cytomegalovirus immediate early enhancer
   2505..2708    +  promoter       CMV promoter: human cytomegalovirus (CMV) immediate early promoter
   2824..2848    +  protein_bind   attB1: mutant version of attB; recombination site for the Gateway® BP reaction BP Clonase™
   2908..7854    +  CDS            TRIP12 (fragment): TRIPC_HUMAN - Also known as KIAA0045, ULF. Experimental evidence at protein level: Swiss-Prot protein existence level 1. E3 ubiquitin-protein ligase involved in ubiquitin fusion degradation (UFD) pathway and regulation of DNA repair (PubMed:19028681, PubMed:22884692). Part of the ubiquitin fusion degradation (UFD) pathway, a process that mediates ubiquitination of protein at their N-terminus, regardless of the presence of lysine residues in target proteins (PubMed:19028681). Acts as a key regulator of DNA damage response by acting as a suppressor of RNF168, an E3 ubiquitin-protein ligase that
   7867..7891    -  protein_bind   attB2: mutant version of attB; recombination site for the Gateway® BP reaction BP Clonase™
   7896..7914    -  misc_feature   MCS (fragment): pBluescript multiple cloning site
   8034..8496    +  misc_feature   IRES: internal ribosome entry site (IRES) of the encephalomyocarditis virus (EMCV)
   8529..9126    +  CDS            PuroR (fragment): puromycin N-acetyltransferase; pac from Streptomyces alboniger; confers resistance to puromycin
   9142..9730    +  misc_feature   WPRE: woodchuck hepatitis virus posttranscriptional regulatory element
   9747..10265   +  CDS            nef (fragment): NEF_HV1BR - Experimental evidence at protein level: Swiss-Prot protein existence level 1. Extracellular Nef protein targets CD4(+) T-lymphocytes for apoptosis by interacting with CXCR4 surface receptors (PubMed:14990729). From Human immunodeficiency virus type 1 group M subtype B (isolate BRU/LAI) (HIV-1).
  10313..10570   +  LTR            5' LTR (truncated): truncated 5' long terminal repeat (LTR) from HIV-1
  10720..10742   -  protein_bind   lac operator (fragment): The lac repressor binds to the lac operator to inhibit transcription in E. coli. This inhibition can be relieved by adding lactose or isopropyl-β-D-thiogalactopyranoside (IPTG). lac repressor encoded by lacI
  10746..10776   -  promoter       lac promoter: promoter for the E. coli lac operon
  10791..10812   -  protein_bind   CAP binding site: CAP binding activates transcription in the presence of cAMP. E. coli catabolite activator protein
  10825..10917   -  CDS            lacI (fragment): lac repressor; lacI; The lac repressor binds to the lac operator to inhibit transcription in E. coli. This inhibition can be relieved by adding lactose or isopropyl-β-D-thiogalactopyranoside (IPTG).
  11100..11688   -  rep_origin     ori: high-copy-number ColE1/pMB1/pBR322/pUC origin of replication
  11859..12719   -  CDS            AmpR: β-lactamase; bla; confers resistance to ampicillin, carbenicillin, and related antibiotics
  12720..12824   -  promoter       AmpR promoter: bla
  12872..13006   +  polyA_signal   SV40 poly(A) signal: SV40 polyadenylation signal
  13173..329     +  CDS            nef (fragment) (across the origin): NEF_HV1BR - Experimental evidence at protein level: Swiss-Prot protein existence level 1. Extracellular Nef protein targets CD4(+) T-lymphocytes for apoptosis by interacting with CXCR4 surface receptors (PubMed:14990729). From Human immunodeficiency virus type 1 group M subtype B (isolate BRU/LAI) (HIV-1).
>Addgene plasmid #216769 | pLVX-Myc-TRIP12-SB-Puro | addgene full sequence | sequence record 498168 | Addgene NGS Result
TGGAAGGGCTAATTCACTCCCAAAGAAGACAAGATATCCTTGATCTGTGGATCTACCACACACAAGGCTA
CTTCCCTGATTAGCAGAACTACACACCAGGGCCAGGGGTCAGATATCCACTGACCTTTGGATGGTGCTAC
AAGCTAGTACCAGTTGAGCCAGATAAGGTAGAAGAGGCCAATAAAGGAGAGAACACCAGCTTGTTACACC
CTGTGAGCCTGCATGGGATGGATGACCCGGAGAGAGAAGTGTTAGAGTGGAGGTTTGACAGCCGCCTAGC
ATTTCATCACGTGGCCCGAGAGCTGCATCCGGAGTACTTCAAGAACTGCTGATATCGAGCTTGCTACAAG
GGACTTTCCGCTGGGGACTTTCCAGGGAGGCGTGGCCTGGGCGGGACTGGGGAGTGGCGAGCCCTCAGAT
CCTGCATATAAGCAGCTGCTTTTTGCCTGTACTGGGTCTCTCTGGTTAGACCAGATCTGAGCCTGGGAGC
TCTCTGGCTAACTAGGGAACCCACTGCTTAAGCCTCAATAAAGCTTGCCTTGAGTGCTTCAAGTAGTGTG
TGCCCGTCTGTTGTGTGACTCTGGTAACTAGAGATCCCTCAGACCCTTTTAGTCAGTGTGGAAAATCTCT
AGCAGTGGCGCCCGAACAGGGACTTGAAAGCGAAAGGGAAACCAGAGGAGCTCTCTCGACGCAGGACTCG
GCTTGCTGAAGCGCGCACGGCAAGAGGCGAGGGGCGGCGACTGGTGAGTACGCCAAAAATTTTGACTAGC
GGAGGCTAGAAGGAGAGAGATGGGTGCGAGAGCGTCAGTATTAAGCGGGGGAGAATTAGATCGCGATGGG
AAAAAATTCGGTTAAGGCCAGGGGGAAAGAAAAAATATAAATTAAAACATATAGTATGGGCAAGCAGGGA
GCTAGAACGATTCGCAGTTAATCCTGGCCTGTTAGAAACATCAGAAGGCTGTAGACAAATACTGGGACAG
CTACAACCATCCCTTCAGACAGGATCAGAAGAACTTAGATCATTATATAATACAGTAGCAACCCTCTATT
GTGTGCATCAAAGGATAGAGATAAAAGACACCAAGGAAGCTTTAGACAAGATAGAGGAAGAGCAAAACAA
AAGTAAGACCACCGCACAGCAAGCGGCCGGCCGCTGATCTTCAGACCTGGAGGAGGAGATATGAGGGACA
ATTGGAGAAGTGAATTATATAAATATAAAGTAGTAAAAATTGAACCATTAGGAGTAGCACCCACCAAGGC
AAAGAGAAGAGTGGTGCAGAGAGAAAAAAGAGCAGTGGGAATAGGAGCTTTGTTCCTTGGGTTCTTGGGA
GCAGCAGGAAGCACTATGGGCGCAGCGTCAATGACGCTGACGGTACAGGCCAGACAATTATTGTCTGGTA
TAGTGCAGCAGCAGAACAATTTGCTGAGGGCTATTGAGGCGCAACAGCATCTGTTGCAACTCACAGTCTG
GGGCATCAAGCAGCTCCAGGCAAGAATCCTGGCTGTGGAAAGATACCTAAAGGATCAACAGCTCCTGGGG
ATTTGGGGTTGCTCTGGAAAACTCATTTGCACCACTGCTGTGCCTTGGAATGCTAGTTGGAGTAATAAAT
CTCTGGAACAGATTTGGAATCACACGACCTGGATGGAGTGGGACAGAGAAATTAACAATTACACAAGCTT
AATACACTCCTTAATTGAAGAATCGCAAAACCAGCAAGAAAAGAATGAACAAGAATTATTGGAATTAGAT
AAATGGGCAAGTTTGTGGAATTGGTTTAACATAACAAATTGGCTGTGGTATATAAAATTATTCATAATGA
TAGTAGGAGGCTTGGTAGGTTTAAGAATAGTTTTTGCTGTACTTTCTATAGTGAATAGAGTTAGGCAGGG
ATATTCACCATTATCGTTTCAGACCCACCTCCCAACCCCGAGGGGACCCGACAGGCCCGAAGGAATAGAA
GAAGAAGGTGGAGAGAGAGACAGAGACAGATCCATTCGATTAGTGAACGGATCTCGACGGTATCGCCTTT
AAAAGAAAAGGGGGGATTGGGGGGTACAGTGCAGGGGAAAGAATAGTAGACATAATAGCAACAGACATAC
AAACTAAAGAATTACAAAAACAAATTACAAAAATTCAAAATTTTCGGGTTTATTACAGGGACAGCAGAGA
TCCAGTTTATCGATAAGCTTGGGAGTTCCGCGTTACATAACTTACGGTAAATGGCCCGCCTGGCTGACCG
CCCAACGACCCCCGCCCATTGACGTCAATAATGACGTATGTTCCCATAGTAACGCCAATAGGGACTTTCC
ATTGACGTCAATGGGTGGAGTATTTACGGTAAACTGCCCACTTGGCAGTACATCAAGTGTATCATATGCC
AAGTACGCCCCCTATTGACGTCAATGACGGTAAATGGCCCGCCTGGCATTATGCCCAGTACATGACCTTA
TGGGACTTTCCTACTTGGCAGTACATCTACGTATTAGTCATCGCTATTACCATGGTGATGCGGTTTTGGC
AGTACATCAATGGGCGTGGATAGCGGTTTGACTCACGGGGATTTCCAAGTCTCCACCCCATTGACGTCAA
TGGGAGTTTGTTTTGGCACCAAAATCAACGGGACTTTCCAAAATGTCGTAACAACTCCGCCCCATTGACG
CAAATGGGCGGTAGGCGTGTACGGTGGGAGGTCTATATAAGCAGAGCTCGTTTAGTGAACCGTCAGATCG
CCTGGAGACGCCATCCACGCTGTTTTGACCTCCATAGAAGACACCGACTCTACTAGAGGATCTATTTCCG
GTGAATTCCTCGAGACTAGATCAACAAGTTTGTACAAAAAAGCAGGCTCCGCGGCCGCCCCCTTCACCAT
GGAACAAAAACTCATCTCAGAAGAGGATCTGGCAGCATCCAACCGGCCTAATAACAATCCAGGGGGGTCA
CTGCGACGTTCACAGAGGAACACTGCCGGGGCCCAACCACAAGACGACTCAATAGGAGGAAGGTCACATT
TAGGGCAGGCAAAACATAAGGGATATAGCCCTCCTGAGAGTAGAAAATCTAATTCTAAGGCACCCAAAGT
GCAGTCTAATACTACTTCTGAACTGTCAAGGGGACACCTTTCTAAAAGAAGCTGCAGTTCATCATCTGCT
GTGATAGTTCCACAACCAGAGGATCCAGACAGAGCCAATACTTCAGAAAGACAAAAAACGGGGCAGGTGC
CTAAGAAAGACAATTCTCGAGGAGTGAAGCGCAGTGCTAGTCCAGACTACAACAGGACCAATTCTCCTAG
CTCTGCAAAAAAACCAAAAGCACTTCAGCATACTGAATCTCCCTCAGAAACAAATAAGCCACATAGTAAG
TCAAAGAAGAGACATTTAGACCAGGAGCAACAACTGAAATCTGCACAATCACCATCAACAAGCAAGGCTC
ATACCAGGAAGAGTGGGGCCACTGGCGGTTCACGGAGTCAGAAAAGAAAAAGGACAGAGAGTTCTTGTGT
AAAGAGTGGCTCCGGGTCTGAATCAACTGGTGCAGAAGAGAGATCTGCGAAACCTACCAAGCTGGCTTCA
AAATCAGCCACCTCAGCCAAAGCTGGGTGTAGCACCATCACTGATTCTTCTTCTGCTGCCTCTACTTCCT
CCTCGTCTTCTGCTGTAGCCTCGGCCTCCTCCACTGTACCACCAGGTGCCAGAGTGAAACAAGGAAAAGA
TCAGAACAAGGCCAGGCGTTCCCGTTCAGCGTCCAGTCCCAGCCCCAGAAGAAGTAGCAGGGAAAAGGAA
CAGAGTAAAACTGGTGGCTCTTCAAAATTTGATTGGGCTGCTCGTTTCAGCCCTAAAGTTAGCCTTCCTA
AAACAAAACTGTCTCTTCCAGGGTCTTCTAAGTCAGAGACATCAAAACCTGGACCTTCTGGATTACAGGC
CAAATTAGCAAGTTTAAGAAAATCTACGAAGAAACGCAGTGAGTCTCCACCTGCTGAGCTCCCCAGTTTG
AGGCGGAGCACACGCCAAAAGACCACGGGCTCCTGTGCTAGTACCAGTCGGCGAGGCTCTGGCCTGGGCA
AAAGAGGAGCAGCTGAAGCTCGTCGACAGGAGAAAATGGCAGACCCTGAAAGCAACCAGGAGGCAGTAAA
TTCTTCAGCTGCTCGGACAGATGAAGCTCCCCAAGGAGCTGCAGCCTCTAGTTCTGTTGCAGGGGCTGTT
GGCATGACCACCTCTGGGGAGAGTGAATCAGATGATTCCGAGATGGGACGTTTGCAAGCTTTGTTAGAGG
CAAGGGGTCTTCCCCCTCACCTATTTGGTCCTCTTGGTCCTCGGATGTCACAGCTTTTCCATAGAACAAT
TGGAAGTGGAGCTAGTTCTAAGGCCCAGCAGCTACTACAAGGATTGCAAGCCAGTGATGAAAGTCAACAG
CTTCAGGCAGTTATTGAGATGTGTCAGTTACTGGTCATGGGAAATGAGGAGACACTGGGAGGGTTTCCTG
TCAAGAGTGTTGTTCCAGCTTTGATTACGTTACTTCAGATGGAGCACAATTTTGATATTATGAACCATGC
TTGTCGAGCCTTAACATACATGATGGAAGCACTTCCTCGATCTTCTGCTGTTGTAGTAGATGCTATTCCT
GTCTTTTTAGAAAAGCTGCAAGTTATTCAGTGTATTGATGTGGCAGAGCAGGCCTTGACTGCCTTGGAGA
TGTTGTCACGGAGACATAGTAAAGCCATTCTACAGGCGGGTGGTTTGGCAGACTGCTTGCTGTACCTAGA
ATTCTTCAGCATAAATGCCCAAAGAAATGCATTAGCAATTGCAGCTAATTGCTGCCAGAGTATCACGCCA
GATGAATTTCATTTTGTGGCAGATTCACTCCCATTGCTAACCCAAAGGCTAACACATCAGGATAAAAAGT
CAGTAGAAAGCACTTGCCTTTGTTTTGCACGCCTAGTGGACAACTTCCAGCATGAGGAGAATTTACTCCA
GCAGGTTGCTTCCAAAGATCTGCTTACAAATGTTCAACAGCTGTTGGTAGTGACTCCACCCATTTTAAGT
TCTGGGATGTTTATAATGGTGGTTCGCATGTTTTCTCTGATGTGTTCCAACTGTCCAACTTTAGCTGTTC
AACTTATGAAACAAAACATTGCAGAAACGCTTCACTTTCTCCTGTGTGGTGCCTCCAATGGAAGTTGTCA
GGAACAGATTGATCTTGTTCCACGAAGCCCTCAAGAGTTGTATGAACTGACATCTCTGATTTGTGAACTT
ATGCCATGTTTACCAAAAGAAGGCATTTTTGCAGTTGATACCATGTTGAAGAAGGGAAATGCACAGAACA
CAGATGGTGCGATATGGCAGTGGCGTGATGATCGGGGCCTCTGGCATCCATATAACAGGATTGACAGCCG
GATCATTGAGCAAATCAATGAGGACACGGGAACAGCACGTGCCATTCAGAGAAAACCTAACCCGTTAGCC
AATAGTAACACTAGTGGATATTCAGAGTCAAAGAAGGATGATGCTCGAGCACAGCTTATGAAAGAGGATC
CGGAACTGGCTAAGTCTTTTATTAAGACATTATTTGGTGTTCTTTATGAAGTGTATAGTTCCTCAGCAGG
ACCTGCGGTCAGACATAAGTGCCTTAGAGCAATTCTTAGGATAATTTATTTTGCGGATGCTGAACTTCTG
AAGGATGTTCTGAAAAATCATGCTGTTTCAAGTCACATTGCTTCCATGCTGTCAAGCCAAGACCTGAAGA
TAGTAGTGGGAGCACTTCAGATGGCAGAAATTTTAATGCAGAAGTTACCTGATATTTTTAGTGTTTACTT
CAGAAGAGAAGGTGTAATGCATCAAGTAAAACACTTAGCAGAATCAGAGTCTTTGTTGACAAGTCCACCA
AAGGCATGTACGAATGGATCGGGATCAATGGGATCCACAACTTCAGTCAGCAGTGGGACAGCCACAGCTG
CCACTCATGCTGCAGCTGACTTGGGATCACCCAGCTTGCAGCACAGCAGGGATGATTCTTTAGATCTCAG
CCCTCAAGGTCGATTAAGTGATGTTCTAAAGAGAAAACGACTGCCAAAACGAGGGCCAAGAAGGCCAAAG
TACTCACCTCCAAGAGATGATGACAAAGTAGACAATCAAGCTAAAAGCCCCACCACTACTCAGTCACCTA
AATCTTCTTTCCTGGCAAGCTTGAATCCAAAAACATGGGGAAGGTTAAGTACACAGTCCAACAGCAACAA
CATTGAGCCAGCACGGACTGCGGGAGGTAGTGGCCTTGCCAGGGCTGCCTCAAAGGATACCATCTCCAAT
AATAGAGAAAAAATTAAAGGTTGGATTAAGGAGCAGGCACATAAATTTGTAGAACGTTATTTCAGTTCTG
AGAATATGGATGGAAGCAACCCTGCATTGAATGTCCTTCAGAGACTTTGTGCTGCAACCGAACAACTCAA
CCTCCAGGTGGATGGTGGAGCTGAGTGCCTTGTAGAAATCCGTAGCATAGTCTCAGAGTCAGATGTTTCA
TCATTTGAAATCCAACATAGTGGATTTGTGAAGCAGCTGTTGCTTTATTTGACATCTAAAAGTGAAAAGG
ATGCTGTGAGCAGAGAGATCAGATTAAAGCGATTTCTTCATGTATTTTTTTCTTCTCCACTTCCTGGAGA
AGAGCCCATTGGAAGAGTGGAACCAGTGGGTAATGCACCTTTGTTGGCATTAGTTCACAAGATGAACAAC
TGCCTCAGCCAGATGGAACAATTTCCAGTCAAAGTACATGATTTCCCTAGTGGAAATGGGACAGGAGGCA
GCTTTTCTCTCAACAGAGGATCACAGGCTTTAAAATTTTTCAACACACATCAATTAAAATGCCAGTTACA
AAGGCATCCAGACTGTGCAAATGTGAAGCAGTGGAAGGGTGGACCTGTCAAGATTGACCCTCTGGCTTTG
GTACAAGCCATCGAGAGATACCTTGTAGTTAGAGGGTATGGAAGAGTAAGAGAAGATGATGAAGACAGCG
ATGACGATGGATCAGATGAGGAAATAGATGAGTCTCTGGCTGCTCAGTTCCTAAATTCAGGAAATGTAAG
ACACAGGCTGCAGTTTTATATTGGAGAACATTTGCTGCCGTATAACATGACTGTGTATCAGGCAGTACGG
CAGTTTAGTATACAGGCTGAAGATGAAAGAGAATCCACAGATGATGAGAGCAATCCTCTAGGCAGAGCTG
GTATTTGGACAAAGACTCATACAATATGGTATAAACCTGTGAGAGAGGATGAAGAAAGTAATAAAGATTG
TGTTGGTGGTAAAAGAGGAAGAGCCCAAACAGCTCCAACGAAAACTTCCCCTAGAAATGCAAAAAAGCAT
GATGAGTTATGGCACGATGGAGTGTGCCCATCAGTATCAAATCCTTTAGAAGTTTACCTCATTCCCACAC
CACCTGAAAATATAACATTTGAAGACCCGTCATTAGATGTGATCCTTCTTTTAAGAGTTTTACATGCTAT
CAGTCGATACTGGTATTACTTGTATGATAATGCAATGTGCAAGGAAATTATTCCAACTAGTGAATTTATT
AACAGTAAGTTAACAGCAAAAGCAAATAGGCAACTTCAAGATCCTTTAGTAATCATGACAGGAAACATCC
CAACATGGCTTACTGAGCTAGGAAAAACCTGCCCATTTTTCTTTCCTTTTGATACCCGGCAAATGCTTTT
TTATGTAACTGCATTTGATCGGGACCGAGCAATGCAAAGATTACTTGATACCAACCCAGAAATCAACCAG
TCTGATTCTCAAGATAGCAGAGTTGCACCTAGATTGGATAGAAAAAAACGTACTGTGAACCGAGAGGAGC
TGCTGAAACAGGCGTGAGGCGCGCCGACCCAGCTTTCTTGTACAAAGTGGTTGATCTAGTTCTAGAGCGG
CCGCGGATCCCGCCCCTCTCCCTCCCCCCCCCCTAACGTTACTGGCCGAAGCCGCTTGGAATAAGGCCGG
TGTGCGTTTGTCTATATGTTATTTTCCACCATATTGCCGTCTTTTGGCAATGTGAGGGCCCGGAAACCTG
GCCCTGTCTTCTTGACGAGCATTCCTAGGGGTCTTTCCCCTCTCGCCAAAGGAATGCAAGGTCTGTTGAA
TGTCGTGAAGGAAGCAGTTCCTCTGGAAGCTTCTTGAAGACAAACAACGTCTGTAGCGACCCTTTGCAGG
CAGCGGAACCCCCCACCTGGCGACAGGTGCCTCTGCGGCCAAAAGCCACGTGTATAAGATACACCTGCAA
AGGCGGCACAACCCCAGTGCCACGTTGTGAGTTGGATAGTTGTGGAAAGAGTCAAATGGCTCTCCTCAAG
CGTATTCAACAAGGGGCTGAAGGATGCCCAGAAGGTACCCCATTGTATGGGATCTGATCTGGGGCCTCGG
TGCACATGCTTTACATGTGTTTAGTCGAGGTTAAAAAAACGTCTAGGCCCCCCGAACCACGGGGACGTGG
TTTTCCTTTGAAAAACACGATGATAAGCTTGCCACAACCCACAAGGAGACGACCTTCCATGACCGAGTAC
AAGCCCACGGTGCGCCTCGCCACCCGCGACGACGTCCCCCGGGCCGTACGCACCCTCGCCGCCGCGTTCG
CCGACTACCCCGCCACGCGCCACACCGTCGACCCGGACCGCCACATCGAGCGGGTCACCGAGCTGCAAGA
ACTCTTCCTCACGCGCGTCGGGCTCGACATCGGCAAGGTGTGGGTCGCGGACGACGGCGCCGCGGTGGCG
GTCTGGACCACGCCGGAGAGCGTCGAAGCGGGGGCGGTGTTCGCCGAGATCGGCCCGCGCATGGCCGAGT
TGAGCGGTTCCCGGCTGGCCGCGCAGCAACAGATGGAAGGCCTCCTGGCGCCGCACCGGCCCAAGGAGCC
CGCGTGGTTCCTGGCCACCGTCGGCGTCTCGCCCGACCACCAGGGCAAGGGTCTGGGCAGCGCCGTCGTG
CTCCCCGGAGTGGAGGCGGCCGAGCGCGCCGGGGTGCCCGCCTTCCTGGAGACCTCCGCGCCCCGCAACC
TCCCCTTCTACGAGCGGCTCGGCTTCACCGTCACCGCCGACGTCGAGGTGCCCGAAGGACCGCGCACCTG
GTGCATGACCCGCAAGCCCGGTGCCTAGACGCGTCTGGAACAATCAACCTCTGGATTACAAAATTTGTGA
AAGATTGACTGGTATTCTTAACTATGTTGCTCCTTTTACGCTATGTGGATACGCTGCTTTAATGCCTTTG
TATCATGCTATTGCTTCCCGTATGGCTTTCATTTTCTCCTCCTTGTATAAATCCTGGTTGCTGTCTCTTT
ATGAGGAGTTGTGGCCCGTTGTCAGGCAACGTGGCGTGGTGTGCACTGTGTTTGCTGACGCAACCCCCAC
TGGTTGGGGCATTGCCACCACCTGTCAGCTCCTTTCCGGGACTTTCGCTTTCCCCCTCCCTATTGCCACG
GCGGAACTCATCGCCGCCTGCCTTGCCCGCTGCTGGACAGGGGCTCGGCTGTTGGGCACTGACAATTCCG
TGGTGTTGTCGGGGAAGCTGACGTCCTTTCCATGGCTGCTCGCCTGTGTTGCCACCTGGATTCTGCGCGG
GACGTCCTTCTGCTACGTCCCTTCGGCCCTCAATCCAGCGGACCTTCCTTCCCGCGGCCTGCTGCCGGCT
CTGCGGCCTCTTCCGCGTCTTCGCCTTCGCCCTCAGACGAGTCGGATCTCCCTTTGGGCCGCCTCCCCGC
CTGGAATTAATTCTGCAGTCGAGACCTAGAAAAACATGGAGCAATCACAAGTAGCAATACAGCAGCTACC
AATGCTGATTGTGCCTGGCTAGAAGCACAAGAGGAGGAGGAGGTGGGTTTTCCAGTCACACCTCAGGTAC
CTTTAAGACCAATGACTTACAAGGCAGCTGTAGATCTTAGCCACTTTTTAAAAGAAAAGAGGGGACTGGA
AGGGCTAATTCACTCCCAACGAAGACAAGATATCCTTGATCTGTGGATCTACCACACACAAGGCTACTTC
CCTGATTAGCAGAACTACACACCAGGGCCAGGGGTCAGATATCCACTGACCTTTGGATGGTGCTACAAGC
TAGTACCAGTTGAGCCAGATAAGGTAGAAGAGGCCAATAAAGGAGAGAACACCAGCTTGTTACACCCTGT
GAGCCTGCATGGGATGGATGACCCGGAGAGAGAAGTGTTAGAGTGGAGGTTTGACAGCCGCCTAGCATTT
CATCACGTGGCCCGAGAGCTGCATCCGGAGTACTTCAAGAACTGCTGATATCGAGCTTGCTACAAGGGAC
TTTCCGCTGGGGACTTTCCAGGGAGGCGTGGCCTGGGCGGGACTGGGGAGTGGCGAGCCCTCAGATCCTG
CATATAAGCAGCTGCTTTTTGCCTGTACTGGGTCTCTCTGGTTAGACCAGATCTGAGCCTGGGAGCTCTC
TGGCTAACTAGGGAACCCACTGCTTAAGCCTCAATAAAGCTTGCCTTGAGTGCTTCAAGTAGTGTGTGCC
CGTCTGTTGTGTGACTCTGGTAACTAGAGATCCCTCAGACCCTTTTAGTCAGTGTGGAAAATCTCTAGCA
GTAGTAGTTCATGTCATCTTATTATTCAGTATTTATAACTTGCAAAGAAATGAATATCAGAGAGTGAGAG
GCCTTGACATTGCTAGCGTTTACCGTCGACCTCTAGCTAGAGCTTGGCGTAATCATGGTCATAGCTGTTT
CCTGTGTGAAATTGTTATCCGCTCACAATTCCACACAACATACGAGCCGGAAGCATAAAGTGTAAAGCCT
GGGGTGCCTAATGAGTGAGCTAACTCACATTAATTGCGTTGCGCTCACTGCCCGCTTTCCAGTCGGGAAA
CCTGTCGTGCCAGCTGCATTAATGAATCGGCCAACGCGCGGGGAGAGGCGGTTTGCGTATTGGGCGCTCT
TCCGCTTCCTCGCTCACTGACTCGCTGCGCTCGGTCGTTCGGCTGCGGCGAGCGGTATCAGCTCACTCAA
AGGCGGTAATACGGTTATCCACAGAATCAGGGGATAACGCAGGAAAGAACATGTGAGCAAAAGGCCAGCA
AAAGGCCAGGAACCGTAAAAAGGCCGCGTTGCTGGCGTTTTTCCATAGGCTCCGCCCCCCTGACGAGCAT
CACAAAAATCGACGCTCAAGTCAGAGGTGGCGAAACCCGACAGGACTATAAAGATACCAGGCGTTTCCCC
CTGGAAGCTCCCTCGTGCGCTCTCCTGTTCCGACCCTGCCGCTTACCGGATACCTGTCCGCCTTTCTCCC
TTCGGGAAGCGTGGCGCTTTCTCATAGCTCACGCTGTAGGTATCTCAGTTCGGTGTAGGTCGTTCGCTCC
AAGCTGGGCTGTGTGCACGAACCCCCCGTTCAGCCCGACCGCTGCGCCTTATCCGGTAACTATCGTCTTG
AGTCCAACCCGGTAAGACACGACTTATCGCCACTGGCAGCAGCCACTGGTAACAGGATTAGCAGAGCGAG
GTATGTAGGCGGTGCTACAGAGTTCTTGAAGTGGTGGCCTAACTACGGCTACACTAGAAGAACAGTATTT
GGTATCTGCGCTCTGCTGAAGCCAGTTACCTTCGGAAAAAGAGTTGGTAGCTCTTGATCCGGCAAACAAA
CCACCGCTGGTAGCGGTGGTTTTTTTGTTTGCAAGCAGCAGATTACGCGCAGAAAAAAAGGATCTCAAGA
AGATCCTTTGATCTTTTCTACGGGGTCTGACGCTCAGTGGAACGAAAACTCACGTTAAGGGATTTTGGTC
ATGAGATTATCAAAAAGGATCTTCACCTAGATCCTTTTAAATTAAAAATGAAGTTTTAAATCAATCTAAA
GTATATATGAGTAAACTTGGTCTGACAGTTACCAATGCTTAATCAGTGAGGCACCTATCTCAGCGATCTG
TCTATTTCGTTCATCCATAGTTGCCTGACTCCCCGTCGTGTAGATAACTACGATACGGGAGGGCTTACCA
TCTGGCCCCAGTGCTGCAATGATACCGCGAGACCCACGCTCACCGGCTCCAGATTTATCAGCAATAAACC
AGCCAGCCGGAAGGGCCGAGCGCAGAAGTGGTCCTGCAACTTTATCCGCCTCCATCCAGTCTATTAATTG
TTGCCGGGAAGCTAGAGTAAGTAGTTCGCCAGTTAATAGTTTGCGCAACGTTGTTGCCATTGCTACAGGC
ATCGTGGTGTCACGCTCGTCGTTTGGTATGGCTTCATTCAGCTCCGGTTCCCAACGATCAAGGCGAGTTA
CATGATCCCCCATGTTGTGCAAAAAAGCGGTTAGCTCCTTCGGTCCTCCGATCGTTGTCAGAAGTAAGTT
GGCCGCAGTGTTATCACTCATGGTTATGGCAGCACTGCATAATTCTCTTACTGTCATGCCATCCGTAAGA
TGCTTTTCTGTGACTGGTGAGTACTCAACCAAGTCATTCTGAGAATAGTGTATGCGGCGACCGAGTTGCT
CTTGCCCGGCGTCAATACGGGATAATACCGCGCCACATAGCAGAACTTTAAAAGTGCTCATCATTGGAAA
ACGTTCTTCGGGGCGAAAACTCTCAAGGATCTTACCGCTGTTGAGATCCAGTTCGATGTAACCCACTCGT
GCACCCAACTGATCTTCAGCATCTTTTACTTTCACCAGCGTTTCTGGGTGAGCAAAAACAGGAAGGCAAA
ATGCCGCAAAAAAGGGAATAAGGGCGACACGGAAATGTTGAATACTCATACTCTTCCTTTTTCAATATTA
TTGAAGCATTTATCAGGGTTATTGTCTCATGAGCGGATACATATTTGAATGTATTTAGAAAAATAAACAA
ATAGGGGTTCCGCGCACATTTCCCCGAAAAGTGCCACCTGACGTCGACGGATCGGGAGATCAACTTGTTT
ATTGCAGCTTATAATGGTTACAAATAAAGCAATAGCATCACAAATTTCACAAATAAAGCATTTTTTTCAC
TGCATTCTAGTTGTGGTTTGTCCAAACTCATCAATGTATCTTATCATGTCTGGATCAACTGGATAACTCA
AGCTAACCAAAATCATCCCAAACTTCCCACCCCATACCCTATTACCACTGCCAATTACCTGTGGTTTCAT
TTACTCTAAACCTGTGATTCCTCTGAATTATTTTCATTTTAAAGAAATTGTATTTGTTAAATATGTACTA
CAAACTTAGTAGT
